>Addgene plasmid #126979 | pJUMP29[dCas9]-1A(lacZ) | addgene full sequence | sequence record 248073 | Addgene NGS Result
TTAATTAAGGAGTTTTGCAGGTGCCTTGGAACACCTGCTTTTCGCTGAATTCGCGGCCGCTTCTAGAGCG
TCTCTGGAGTGAGACCGGAGTTGACGGCTAGCTCAGTCCTAGGTACAGTGCTAGCGTACTTGTTTAACTT
TAAGAAGGAGATATACAATGGTAGCCGGTGACCCGAAACTGCTGCTGGAAGTTCCGCACGCTATCTCTTC
TTCTCCGGGTAACTCTCTGGCTGTTGTTCTGCAACGTCGTGACTGGGAAAACCCGGGTGTTACCCAGCTG
AACCGTCTGGCTGCTCACCCGCCGTTCGCTTCTTGGCGTAACTCTGAAGAAGCTCGTACCGACCGTCCGT
CCCAGCAGCTGCGTTCTCTGATCCGTCTGCTGACCAAACCGGAACGTAAACTGTCTTGGCTGCTGCCGCC
GCTGTCTAACAACGGTTCGTAACTTCTGACTGAGTTGCACGCTGGTCTCTCGCTAATGTGAGACGTACTA
GTAGCGGCCGCTGCAGGGAGTTTACGGCTAGCTCAGTCCTAGGTATAGTGCTAGCTACTTGTTTAACTTT
AAGAAGGAGATATACAATGGTAGCCGATAAGAAATACTCAATAGGCTTAGCTATCGGCACAAATAGCGTC
GGATGGGCGGTGATCACTGATGAATATAAGGTTCCGTCTAAAAAGTTCAAGGTTCTGGGAAATACAGACC
GCCACAGTATCAAAAAAAATCTTATAGGGGCTCTTTTATTTGACAGTGGAGAGACAGCGGAAGCGACTCG
TCTTAAACGGACAGCTCGTAGAAGGTATACACGTCGGAAGAATCGTATTTGTTATCTACAGGAGATTTTT
TCAAATGAGATGGCGAAAGTAGATGATAGTTTCTTTCATCGACTTGAAGAGTCTTTTTTGGTGGAAGAAG
ATAAGAAGCATGAACGTCATCCTATTTTTGGAAATATAGTAGATGAAGTTGCTTATCATGAGAAATATCC
AACTATCTATCATCTGCGAAAAAAATTGGTAGATTCTACTGATAAAGCGGATTTGCGCTTAATCTATTTG
GCCTTAGCGCATATGATTAAGTTTCGTGGTCATTTTTTGATTGAGGGAGATTTAAATCCTGATAATAGTG
ATGTGGACAAACTATTTATCCAGTTGGTACAAACCTACAATCAATTATTTGAAGAAAACCCTATTAACGC
AAGTGGAGTAGATGCTAAAGCGATTCTTTCTGCACGATTGAGTAAATCAAGACGATTAGAAAATCTCATT
GCTCAGCTCCCCGGTGAGAAGAAAAATGGCTTATTTGGGAATCTCATTGCTTTGTCATTGGGTTTGACCC
CTAATTTTAAATCAAATTTTGATTTGGCAGAAGATGCTAAATTACAGCTTTCAAAAGATACTTACGATGA
TGATTTAGATAATTTATTGGCGCAAATTGGAGATCAATATGCTGATTTGTTTTTGGCAGCTAAGAATTTA
TCAGATGCTATTTTACTTTCAGATATCCTAAGAGTAAATACTGAAATAACTAAGGCTCCCCTATCAGCTT
CAATGATTAAACGCTACGATGAACATCATCAAGACTTGACTCTTTTAAAAGCTTTAGTTCGACAACAACT
TCCAGAAAAGTATAAAGAAATCTTTTTTGATCAATCAAAAAACGGATATGCAGGTTATATTGATGGGGGA
GCTAGCCAAGAAGAATTTTATAAATTTATCAAACCAATTTTAGAAAAAATGGATGGTACTGAGGAATTAT
TGGTGAAACTAAATCGTGAAGATTTGCTGCGCAAGCAACGGACCTTTGACAACGGCTCTATTCCCCATCA
AATTCACTTGGGTGAGCTGCATGCTATTTTGAGAAGGCAAGAAGATTTTTATCCATTTTTAAAAGACAAT
CGTGAGAAGATTGAAAAAATCTTGACTTTTCGCATTCCTTATTATGTTGGTCCATTGGCGCGTGGCAATA
GTCGTTTTGCATGGATGACTCGGAAGTCTGAAGAAACAATTACCCCATGGAATTTTGAAGAAGTTGTCGA
TAAAGGTGCTTCAGCTCAATCATTTATTGAACGCATGACAAACTTTGATAAAAATCTTCCAAATGAAAAA
GTACTACCAAAACATAGTTTGCTTTATGAGTATTTTACGGTTTATAACGAATTGACAAAGGTCAAATATG
TTACTGAAGGAATGCGAAAACCAGCATTTCTTTCAGGTGAACAGAAGAAAGCCATTGTTGATTTACTCTT
CAAAACAAATCGAAAAGTAACCGTTAAGCAATTAAAAGAAGATTATTTCAAAAAAATAGAATGTTTTGAT
AGTGTTGAAATTTCAGGAGTTGAAGATAGATTTAATGCTTCATTAGGTACCTACCATGATTTGCTAAAAA
TTATTAAAGATAAAGATTTTTTGGATAATGAAGAAAATGAAGATATCTTAGAGGATATTGTTTTAACATT
GACCTTATTTGAAGATAGGGAGATGATTGAGGAAAGACTTAAAACATATGCTCACCTCTTTGATGATAAG
GTGATGAAACAGCTTAAACGTCGCCGTTATACTGGTTGGGGACGTTTGTCTCGAAAATTGATTAATGGTA
TTAGGGATAAGCAATCTGGCAAAACAATATTAGATTTTTTGAAATCAGATGGTTTTGCCAATCGCAATTT
TATGCAGCTGATCCATGATGATAGTTTGACATTTAAAGAAGATATTCAAAAAGCACAAGTGTCTGGACAA
GGCGATAGTTTACATGAACATATTGCAAATTTAGCTGGTAGCCCTGCTATTAAAAAAGGTATTTTACAGA
CTGTAAAAGTTGTTGATGAATTGGTCAAAGTAATGGGGCGGCATAAGCCAGAAAATATCGTTATTGAAAT
GGCACGTGAAAATCAGACAACTCAAAAGGGCCAGAAAAATTCGCGAGAGCGTATGAAACGAATCGAAGAA
GGTATCAAAGAATTAGGAAGTCAGATTCTTAAAGAGCATCCTGTTGAAAATACTCAATTGCAAAATGAAA
AGCTCTATCTCTATTATCTCCAAAATGGAAGAGACATGTATGTGGACCAAGAATTAGATATTAATCGTTT
AAGTGATTATGATGTCGATGCCATTGTTCCACAAAGTTTCCTTAAAGACGATTCAATAGACAATAAGGTC
TTAACGCGTTCTGATAAAAATCGTGGTAAATCGGATAACGTTCCAAGTGAAGAAGTAGTCAAAAAGATGA
AAAACTATTGGAGACAACTTCTAAACGCCAAGTTAATCACTCAACGTAAGTTTGATAATTTAACGAAAGC
TGAACGTGGAGGTTTGAGTGAACTTGATAAAGCTGGTTTTATCAAACGCCAATTGGTTGAAACTCGCCAA
ATCACTAAGCATGTGGCACAAATTTTGGATAGTCGCATGAATACTAAATACGATGAAAATGATAAACTTA
TTCGAGAGGTTAAAGTGATTACCTTAAAATCTAAATTAGTTTCTGACTTCCGAAAAGATTTCCAATTCTA
TAAAGTACGTGAGATTAACAATTACCATCATGCCCATGATGCGTATCTAAATGCCGTCGTTGGAACTGCT
TTGATTAAGAAATATCCAAAACTTGAATCGGAGTTTGTCTATGGTGATTATAAAGTTTATGATGTTCGTA
AAATGATTGCTAAGTCTGAGCAAGAAATAGGCAAAGCAACCGCAAAATATTTCTTTTACTCTAATATCAT
GAACTTCTTCAAAACAGAAATTACACTTGCAAATGGAGAGATTCGCAAACGCCCTCTAATCGAAACTAAT
GGGGAAACTGGAGAAATTGTCTGGGATAAAGGGCGAGATTTTGCCACAGTGCGCAAAGTATTGTCCATGC
CCCAAGTCAATATTGTCAAGAAAACAGAAGTACAGACAGGCGGATTCTCCAAGGAGTCAATTTTACCAAA
AAGAAATTCGGACAAGCTTATTGCTCGTAAAAAAGACTGGGATCCAAAAAAATATGGTGGTTTTGATAGT
CCAACGGTAGCTTATTCAGTCCTAGTGGTTGCTAAGGTGGAAAAAGGGAAATCGAAGAAGTTAAAATCCG
TTAAAGAGTTACTAGGGATCACAATTATGGAAAGAAGTTCCTTTGAAAAAAATCCGATTGACTTTTTAGA
AGCTAAAGGATATAAGGAAGTTAAAAAAGACTTAATCATTAAACTACCTAAATATAGTCTTTTTGAGTTA
GAAAACGGTCGTAAACGGATGCTGGCTAGTGCCGGAGAATTACAAAAAGGAAATGAGCTGGCTCTGCCAA
GCAAATATGTGAATTTTTTATATTTAGCTAGTCATTATGAAAAGTTGAAGGGTAGTCCAGAAGATAACGA
ACAAAAACAATTGTTTGTGGAGCAGCATAAGCATTATTTAGATGAGATTATTGAGCAAATCAGTGAATTT
TCTAAGCGTGTTATTTTAGCAGATGCCAATTTAGATAAAGTTCTTAGTGCATATAACAAACATAGAGACA
AACCAATACGTGAACAAGCAGAAAATATTATTCATTTATTTACGTTGACGAATCTTGGAGCTCCCGCTGC
TTTTAAATATTTTGATACAACAATTGATCGTAAACGATATACGTCTACAAAAGAAGTTTTAGATGCCACT
CTTATCCATCAATCCATCACTGGTCTTTATGAAACACGCATTGATTTGAGTCAGCTAGGAGGTGATTCGT
GATCGATCACACTGGCTCACCTTCGGGTGGGCCTTTCTGCGTTTATATGTTCGCTCTAGTCTTGGACTCC
TGTTGATAGATCCAGTAATGACCTCAGAACTCCATCTGGATTTGTTCAGAACGCTCGGTTGCCGCCGGGC
GTTTTTTATTGGTGAGAATCCAGGGGTCCCCAATAATTACGATTTAAATTTGTGTCTCAAAATCTCTGAT
GTTACATTGCACAAGATAAAAATATATCATCATGAACAATAAAACTGTCTGCTTACATAAACAGTAATAC
AAGGGGTGTTATGAGCCATATTCAGCGTGAAACGAGCTGTAGCCGTCCGCGTCTGAACAGCAACATGGAT
GCGGATCTGTATGGCTATAAATGGGCGCGTGATAACGTGGGTCAGAGCGGCGCGACCATTTATCGTCTGT
ATGGCAAACCGGATGCGCCGGAACTGTTTCTGAAACATGGCAAAGGCAGCGTGGCGAACGATGTGACCGA
TGAAATGGTGCGTCTGAACTGGCTGACCGAATTTATGCCGCTGCCGACCATTAAACATTTTATTCGCACC
CCGGATGATGCGTGGCTGCTGACCACCGCGATTCCGGGCAAAACCGCGTTTCAGGTGCTGGAAGAATATC
CGGATAGCGGCGAAAACATTGTGGATGCGCTGGCCGTGTTTCTGCGTCGTCTGCATAGCATTCCGGTGTG
CAACTGCCCGTTTAACAGCGATCGTGTGTTTCGTCTGGCCCAGGCGCAGAGCCGTATGAACAACGGCCTG
GTGGATGCGAGCGATTTTGATGATGAACGTAACGGCTGGCCGGTGGAACAGGTGTGGAAAGAAATGCATA
AACTGCTGCCGTTTAGCCCGGATAGCGTGGTGACCCACGGCGATTTTAGCCTGGATAACCTGATTTTCGA
TGAAGGCAAACTGATTGGCTGCATTGATGTGGGCCGTGTGGGCATTGCGGATCGTTATCAGGATCTGGCC
ATTCTGTGGAACTGCCTGGGCGAATTTAGCCCGAGCCTGCAAAAACGTCTGTTTCAGAAATATGGCATTG
ATAATCCGGATATGAACAAACTGCAATTTCATCTGATGCTGGATGAATTTTTCTAATAATTAATTGGACC
GCGGTCCGCGCGTTGTCCTTTTCCGCTGCATAACCCTGCTTCGGGGTCATTATAGCGATTTTTTCGGTAT
ATCCATCCTTTTTCGCACGATATACAGGATTTTGCCAAAGGGTTCGTGTAGACTTTCCTTGGTGTATCCA
ACGGCGTCAGCCGGGCAGGATAGGTGAAGTAGGCCCACCCGCGAGCGGGTGTTCCTTCTTCACTGTCCCT
TATTCGCACCTGGCGGTGCTCAACGGGAATCCTGCTCTGCGAGGCTGGCCGTAGGCCGGCCCCGTAGAAA
AGATCAAAGGATCTTCTTGAGATCCTTTTTTTCTGCGCGTAATCTGCTGCTTGCAAACAAAAAAACCACC
GCTACCAGCGGTGGTTTGTTTGCCGGATCAAGAGCTACCAACTCTTTTTCCGAAGGTAACTGGCTTCAGC
AGAGCGCAGATACCAAATACTGTCCTTCTAGTGTAGCCGTAGTTAGGCCACCACTTCAAGAACTCTGTAG
CACCGCCTACATACCTCGCTCTGCTAATCCTGTTACCAGTGGCTGCTGCCAGTGGCGATAAGTCGTGTCT
TACCGGGTTGGACTCAAGACGATAGTTACCGGATAAGGCGCAGCGGTCGGGCTGAACGGGGGGTTCGTGC
ACACAGCCCAGCTTGGAGCGAACGACCTACACCGAACTGAGATACCTACAGCGTGAGCTATGAGAAAGCG
CCACGCTTCCCGAAGGGAGAAAGGCGGACAGGTATCCGGTAAGCGGCAGGGTCGGAACAGGAGAGCGCAC
GAGGGAGCTTCCAGGGGGAAACGCCTGGTATCTTTATAGTCCTGTCGGGTTTCGCCACCTCTGACTTGAG
CGTCGATTTTTGTGATGCTCGTCAGGGGGGCGGAGCCTATGGAAAAACGCCAGCAACGCGGCCTTTTTAC
GGTTCCTGGCCTTTTGCTGGCCTTTTGCTCACATGTTCTTTCCTGCGTTATCCCCTGATTCTGTGGATAA
CCGTATTACCGCCTTTGAGTGAGCTGATACCGCTCGCCGCAGCCGAACGACCGAGCGCAGCGAGTCAGTG
AGCGAGGAAGCGGAAGAGCGCCTGATGCGGTATTTTCTCCTTACGCATCTGTGCGGTATTTCACACCGCA
TATGGTGCACTCTCAGTACAATCTGCTCTGATGCCGCATAGTTAAGCCAGTATACACTCCGCTATCGCTA
CGTGACTGGGTCATGGCTGCGCCCCGACACCCGCCAACACCCGCTGACGCGCCCTGACGGGCTTGTCTGC
TCCCGGCATCCGCTTACAGACAAGCTGTGACAGTCTCCGGGAGCTGCATGTGTCAGAGGTTTTCACCGTC
ATCACCGAAACGCGCGAGGCAGCTGCGGTAAAGCTCATCAGCGTGGTCGTGCAGCGATTCACAGATGTCT
GCCTGTTCATCCGCGTCCAGCTCGTTGAGTTTCTCCAGAAGCGTTAATGTCTGGCTTCTGATAAAGCGGG
CCATGTTAAGGGCGGTTTTTTCCTGTTTGGTCACTGATGCCTCCGTGTAAGGGGGATTTCTGTTCATGGG
GGTAATGATACCGATGAAACGAGAGAGGATGCTCACGATACGGGTTACTGATGATGAACATGCCCGGTTA
CTGGAACGTTGTGAGGGTAAACAACTGGCGGTATGGATGCGGCGGGGGCGCGCCCAGCTGTCTAGGGCGG
CGGATTTGTCCTACTCAGGAGAGCGTTCACCGACAAACAACAGATAAAACGAAAGGCCCAGTCTTTCGAC
TGAGCCTTTCGTTTTATTTGATGCCT
Features (pLannotate 1.2.2; 17 found; start..end, strand, type, name):
     47..68      +  misc_feature   BioBrick prefix: BioBrick prefix for parts that do not start with "ATG"
     91..115     +  promoter       J23119(SpeI) promoter (fragment): bacterial promoter (Registry of Standard Biological Parts BBa J23119) modified to end with an SpeI site
    130..150     +  RBS            RBS: efficient ribosome binding site from bacteriophage T7 gene 10 (Olins and Rangwala, 1989)
    221..421     +  CDS            lacZ (fragment): BGAL_ECOLI - Experimental evidence at protein level: Swiss-Prot protein existence level 1. From Escherichia coli (strain K12).
    486..506     +  misc_feature   BioBrick suffix: universal suffix for all parts
    517..545     +  promoter       J23119 promoter (fragment): bacterial promoter (Registry of Standard Biological Parts BBa J23119)
    549..569     +  RBS            RBS: efficient ribosome binding site from bacteriophage T7 gene 10 (Olins and Rangwala, 1989)
    586..4685    +  CDS            dCas9 (fragment): catalytically dead mutant of the Cas9 endonuclease from the Streptococcus pyogenes Type II CRISPR/Cas system RNA-guided DNA-binding protein that lacks endonuclease activity due to the D10A mutation in the RuvC catalytic domain and the H840A mutation in the HNH catalytic domain
   4704..4731    +  terminator     T7Te terminator: phage T7 early transcription terminator
   4755..4849    +  terminator     lambda t0 terminator: transcription terminator from phage lambda
   4981..5793    +  CDS            aphA1: KKA1_ECOLX - Also known as nptI. Protein inferred from homology: Swiss-Prot protein existence level 3. Resistance to kanamycin and structurally-related aminoglycosides, including amikacin. From Escherichia coli.
   5963..6071    +  oriT           oriT: incP origin of transfer
   6107..6695    +  rep_origin     ori: high-copy-number ColE1/pMB1/pBR322/pUC origin of replication
   6881..7021    -  misc_feature   bom: basis of mobility region from pBR322
   7123..7314    -  CDS            rop: Rop protein, which maintains plasmids at low copy number; rop
   7355..7465    +  CDS            mbeC (fragment): MBEC_ECOLX - Experimental evidence at protein level: Swiss-Prot protein existence level 1. Required for efficient mobilization of ColE1 plasmid and is thus essential to promote the specific transfer of the plasmid during conjugation. Probably functions by inducing DNA bending, helping the MbeA relaxase to melt the DNA around the nic site and cleave the phosphodiester bond. Binds specifically double-stranded DNA (dsDNA) containing the ColE1 oriT but does not recognize the inverted repeat (IR). From Escherichia coli.
   7494..7580    -  terminator     rrnB T1 terminator: Escherichia coli rrnB; transcription terminator T1 from the E. coli rrnB gene
