[The description below was written by a language model from this plasmid's Addgene catalogue record and pLannotate feature annotations shown in this document.]
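Description:
pJUMP29[dCas9]-1A(lacZ) is an empty Level 1 acceptor vector from the Joint Universal Modular Plasmids (JUMP) platform, a SEVA-derived family of bacterial plasmids for hierarchical modular assembly in synthetic biology. The sequenced record is 7,586 nt. Replication relies on a pBR322-type (pMB1/ColE1) origin accompanied by the rop gene, which restrains copy number. The depositor's purpose line calls this medium copy, while the catalogue field lists it as low copy. Selection is by kanamycin through the aphA1 (nptI) aminoglycoside phosphotransferase. An incP oriT, the pBR322 bom region and a fragment of mbeC are also annotated, so the plasmid carries sequences associated with conjugative mobilisation. The record does not describe any use of them.

The main cloning site is flanked by the BioBrick prefix and suffix and is occupied by a lacZ fragment, presumably the alpha peptide. This fragment is driven by a J23119-type constitutive promoter and a T7 gene 10 ribosome binding site. According to the record, lacZ serves here as an alternative cloning reporter, so replacing it with assembled parts should be detectable by blue/white screening. No insert is present.

Immediately downstream, in what the depositor calls the secondary site, sits a constitutive dCas9 cassette. It has a J23119 promoter, a T7 gene 10 RBS and the catalytically dead Streptococcus pyogenes Cas9 (D10A and H840A), followed by the T7Te and lambda t0 terminators. An rrnB T1 terminator insulates the other side of the cargo region. This layout lets users assemble a transcription unit into the main site on a plasmid that already supplies dCas9. A guide RNA would be one plausible choice, for example for CRISPR interference, though the record names no specific application.
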