Addgene plasmid #126979: pJUMP29[dCas9]-1A(lacZ)
Purpose: (Empty Backbone) Level 1 vector. With lacZ as alternative cloning reporter.OriV 9 (pBBR322/ROP; medium copy number). Constitutive dCas9 in downstream secondary site.
Depositing lab: Chris French. Depositing organization: University of Edinburgh. Publication: Joint universal modular plasmids (JUMP): a flexible vector platform for synthetic biology. Valenzuela-Ortega M, French C. Synth Biol (Oxf). 2021 Feb 2;6(1):ysab003. doi: 10.1093/synbio/ysab003. eCollection 2021. PubMed 33623824.
Backbone
  Vector backbone: pJUMP29-1A
  Backbone manufacturer: Backbone derived from SEVA.
  Vector type: Bacterial Expression, Synthetic Biology
Growth in bacteria
  Bacterial resistance: Kanamycin, 50 μg/mL
  Growth temperature: 37°C
  Growth strain: JM109
  Copy number: Low Copy
Gene/Insert
  Gene/Insert name: None
  Mutation: Cas9 catalytically dead
Terms and licenses: Academic/Nonprofit Terms; Industry Terms: Not Available to Industry
Depositor comments: Please visit https://www.biorxiv.org/content/10.1101/799585v1 for bioRxiv preprint.
How to cite: pJUMP29[dCas9]-1A(lacZ) was a gift from Chris French (Addgene plasmid # 126979 ; http://n2t.net/addgene:126979 ; RRID:Addgene_126979)
